>Addgene plasmid #58769 | pX330A-1x5 | depositor full sequence | sequence record 91071 | pX330A-1x5 sequence 8961 bps
AGGTACCCGTTACATAACTTACGGTAAATGGCCCGCCTGGCTGACCGCCCAACGACCCCCGCCCATTGAC
GTCAATAGTAACGCCAATAGGGACTTTCCATTGACGTCAATGGGTGGAGTATTTACGGTAAACTGCCCAC
TTGGCAGTACATCAAGTGTATCATATGCCAAGTACGCCCCCTATTGACGTCAATGACGGTAAATGGCCCG
CCTGGCATTGTGCCCAGTACATGACCTTATGGGACTTTCCTACTTGGCAGTACATCTACGTATTAGTCAT
CGCTATTACCATGGTCGAGGTGAGCCCCACGTTCTGCTTCACTCTCCCCATCTCCCCCCCCTCCCCACCC
CCAATTTTGTATTTATTTATTTTTTAATTATTTTGTGCAGCGATGGGGGCGGGGGGGGGGGGGGGGCGCG
CGCCAGGCGGGGCGGGGCGGGGCGAGGGGCGGGGCGGGGCGAGGCGGAGAGGTGCGGCGGCAGCCAATCA
GAGCGGCGCGCTCCGAAAGTTTCCTTTTATGGCGAGGCGGCGGCGGCGGCGGCCCTATAAAAAGCGAAGC
GCGCGGCGGGCGGGAGTCGCTGCGACGCTGCCTTCGCCCCGTGCCCCGCTCCGCCGCCGCCTCGCGCCGC
CCGCCCCGGCTCTGACTGACCGCGTTACTCCCACAGGTGAGCGGGCGGGACGGCCCTTCTCCTCCGGGCT
GTAATTAGCTGAGCAAGAGGTAAGGGTTTAAGGGATGGTTGGTTGGTGGGGTATTAATGTTTAATTACCT
GGAGCACCTGCCTGAAATCACTTTTTTTCAGGTTGGACCGGTGCCACCATGGACTATAAGGACCACGACG
GAGACTACAAGGATCATGATATTGATTACAAAGACGATGACGATAAGATGGCCCCAAAGAAGAAGCGGAA
GGTCGGTATCCACGGAGTCCCAGCAGCCGACAAGAAGTACAGCATCGGCCTGGACATCGGCACCAACTCT
GTGGGCTGGGCCGTGATCACCGACGAGTACAAGGTGCCCAGCAAGAAATTCAAGGTGCTGGGCAACACCG
ACCGGCACAGCATCAAGAAGAACCTGATCGGAGCCCTGCTGTTCGACAGCGGCGAAACAGCCGAGGCCAC
CCGGCTGAAGAGAACCGCCAGAAGAAGATACACCAGACGGAAGAACCGGATCTGCTATCTGCAAGAGATC
TTCAGCAACGAGATGGCCAAGGTGGACGACAGCTTCTTCCACAGACTGGAAGAGTCCTTCCTGGTGGAAG
AGGATAAGAAGCACGAGCGGCACCCCATCTTCGGCAACATCGTGGACGAGGTGGCCTACCACGAGAAGTA
CCCCACCATCTACCACCTGAGAAAGAAACTGGTGGACAGCACCGACAAGGCCGACCTGCGGCTGATCTAT
CTGGCCCTGGCCCACATGATCAAGTTCCGGGGCCACTTCCTGATCGAGGGCGACCTGAACCCCGACAACA
GCGACGTGGACAAGCTGTTCATCCAGCTGGTGCAGACCTACAACCAGCTGTTCGAGGAAAACCCCATCAA
CGCCAGCGGCGTGGACGCCAAGGCCATCCTGTCTGCCAGACTGAGCAAGAGCAGACGGCTGGAAAATCTG
ATCGCCCAGCTGCCCGGCGAGAAGAAGAATGGCCTGTTCGGAAACCTGATTGCCCTGAGCCTGGGCCTGA
CCCCCAACTTCAAGAGCAACTTCGACCTGGCCGAGGATGCCAAACTGCAGCTGAGCAAGGACACCTACGA
CGACGACCTGGACAACCTGCTGGCCCAGATCGGCGACCAGTACGCCGACCTGTTTCTGGCCGCCAAGAAC
CTGTCCGACGCCATCCTGCTGAGCGACATCCTGAGAGTGAACACCGAGATCACCAAGGCCCCCCTGAGCG
CCTCTATGATCAAGAGATACGACGAGCACCACCAGGACCTGACCCTGCTGAAAGCTCTCGTGCGGCAGCA
GCTGCCTGAGAAGTACAAAGAGATTTTCTTCGACCAGAGCAAGAACGGCTACGCCGGCTACATTGACGGC
GGAGCCAGCCAGGAAGAGTTCTACAAGTTCATCAAGCCCATCCTGGAAAAGATGGACGGCACCGAGGAAC
TGCTCGTGAAGCTGAACAGAGAGGACCTGCTGCGGAAGCAGCGGACCTTCGACAACGGCAGCATCCCCCA
CCAGATCCACCTGGGAGAGCTGCACGCCATTCTGCGGCGGCAGGAAGATTTTTACCCATTCCTGAAGGAC
AACCGGGAAAAGATCGAGAAGATCCTGACCTTCCGCATCCCCTACTACGTGGGCCCTCTGGCCAGGGGAA
ACAGCAGATTCGCCTGGATGACCAGAAAGAGCGAGGAAACCATCACCCCCTGGAACTTCGAGGAAGTGGT
GGACAAGGGCGCTTCCGCCCAGAGCTTCATCGAGCGGATGACCAACTTCGATAAGAACCTGCCCAACGAG
AAGGTGCTGCCCAAGCACAGCCTGCTGTACGAGTACTTCACCGTGTATAACGAGCTGACCAAAGTGAAAT
ACGTGACCGAGGGAATGAGAAAGCCCGCCTTCCTGAGCGGCGAGCAGAAAAAGGCCATCGTGGACCTGCT
GTTCAAGACCAACCGGAAAGTGACCGTGAAGCAGCTGAAAGAGGACTACTTCAAGAAAATCGAGTGCTTC
GACTCCGTGGAAATCTCCGGCGTGGAAGATCGGTTCAACGCCTCCCTGGGCACATACCACGATCTGCTGA
AAATTATCAAGGACAAGGACTTCCTGGACAATGAGGAAAACGAGGACATTCTGGAAGATATCGTGCTGAC
CCTGACACTGTTTGAGGACAGAGAGATGATCGAGGAACGGCTGAAAACCTATGCCCACCTGTTCGACGAC
AAAGTGATGAAGCAGCTGAAGCGGCGGAGATACACCGGCTGGGGCAGGCTGAGCCGGAAGCTGATCAACG
GCATCCGGGACAAGCAGTCCGGCAAGACAATCCTGGATTTCCTGAAGTCCGACGGCTTCGCCAACAGAAA
CTTCATGCAGCTGATCCACGACGACAGCCTGACCTTTAAAGAGGACATCCAGAAAGCCCAGGTGTCCGGC
CAGGGCGATAGCCTGCACGAGCACATTGCCAATCTGGCCGGCAGCCCCGCCATTAAGAAGGGCATCCTGC
AGACAGTGAAGGTGGTGGACGAGCTCGTGAAAGTGATGGGCCGGCACAAGCCCGAGAACATCGTGATCGA
AATGGCCAGAGAGAACCAGACCACCCAGAAGGGACAGAAGAACAGCCGCGAGAGAATGAAGCGGATCGAA
GAGGGCATCAAAGAGCTGGGCAGCCAGATCCTGAAAGAACACCCCGTGGAAAACACCCAGCTGCAGAACG
AGAAGCTGTACCTGTACTACCTGCAGAATGGGCGGGATATGTACGTGGACCAGGAACTGGACATCAACCG
GCTGTCCGACTACGATGTGGACCATATCGTGCCTCAGAGCTTTCTGAAGGACGACTCCATCGACAACAAG
GTGCTGACCAGAAGCGACAAGAACCGGGGCAAGAGCGACAACGTGCCCTCCGAAGAGGTCGTGAAGAAGA
TGAAGAACTACTGGCGGCAGCTGCTGAACGCCAAGCTGATTACCCAGAGAAAGTTCGACAATCTGACCAA
GGCCGAGAGAGGCGGCCTGAGCGAACTGGATAAGGCCGGCTTCATCAAGAGACAGCTGGTGGAAACCCGG
CAGATCACAAAGCACGTGGCACAGATCCTGGACTCCCGGATGAACACTAAGTACGACGAGAATGACAAGC
TGATCCGGGAAGTGAAAGTGATCACCCTGAAGTCCAAGCTGGTGTCCGATTTCCGGAAGGATTTCCAGTT
TTACAAAGTGCGCGAGATCAACAACTACCACCACGCCCACGACGCCTACCTGAACGCCGTCGTGGGAACC
GCCCTGATCAAAAAGTACCCTAAGCTGGAAAGCGAGTTCGTGTACGGCGACTACAAGGTGTACGACGTGC
GGAAGATGATCGCCAAGAGCGAGCAGGAAATCGGCAAGGCTACCGCCAAGTACTTCTTCTACAGCAACAT
CATGAACTTTTTCAAGACCGAGATTACCCTGGCCAACGGCGAGATCCGGAAGCGGCCTCTGATCGAGACA
AACGGCGAAACCGGGGAGATCGTGTGGGATAAGGGCCGGGATTTTGCCACCGTGCGGAAAGTGCTGAGCA
TGCCCCAAGTGAATATCGTGAAAAAGACCGAGGTGCAGACAGGCGGCTTCAGCAAAGAGTCTATCCTGCC
CAAGAGGAACAGCGATAAGCTGATCGCCAGAAAGAAGGACTGGGACCCTAAGAAGTACGGCGGCTTCGAC
AGCCCCACCGTGGCCTATTCTGTGCTGGTGGTGGCCAAAGTGGAAAAGGGCAAGTCCAAGAAACTGAAGA
GTGTGAAAGAGCTGCTGGGGATCACCATCATGGAAAGAAGCAGCTTCGAGAAGAATCCCATCGACTTTCT
GGAAGCCAAGGGCTACAAAGAAGTGAAAAAGGACCTGATCATCAAGCTGCCTAAGTACTCCCTGTTCGAG
CTGGAAAACGGCCGGAAGAGAATGCTGGCCTCTGCCGGCGAACTGCAGAAGGGAAACGAACTGGCCCTGC
CCTCCAAATATGTGAACTTCCTGTACCTGGCCAGCCACTATGAGAAGCTGAAGGGCTCCCCCGAGGATAA
TGAGCAGAAACAGCTGTTTGTGGAACAGCACAAGCACTACCTGGACGAGATCATCGAGCAGATCAGCGAG
TTCTCCAAGAGAGTGATCCTGGCCGACGCTAATCTGGACAAAGTGCTGTCCGCCTACAACAAGCACCGGG
ATAAGCCCATCAGAGAGCAGGCCGAGAATATCATCCACCTGTTTACCCTGACCAATCTGGGAGCCCCTGC
CGCCTTCAAGTACTTTGACACCACCATCGACCGGAAGAGGTACACCAGCACCAAAGAGGTGCTGGACGCC
ACCCTGATCCACCAGAGCATCACCGGCCTGTACGAGACACGGATCGACCTGTCTCAGCTGGGAGGCGACA
AAAGGCCGGCGGCCACGAAAAAGGCCGGCCAGGCAAAAAAGAAAAAGTAAGAATTCCTAGAGCTCGCTGA
TCAGCCTCGACTGTGCCTTCTAGTTGCCAGCCATCTGTTGTTTGCCCCTCCCCCGTGCCTTCCTTGACCC
TGGAAGGTGCCACTCCCACTGTCCTTTCCTAATAAAATGAGGAAATTGCATCGCATTGTCTGAGTAGGTG
TCATTCTATTCTGGGGGGTGGGGTGGGGCAGGACAGCAAGGGGGAGGATTGGGAAGAGAATAGCAGGCAT
GCTGGGGAGCGGCCGCAGGAACCCCTAGTGATGGAGTTGGCCACTCCCTCTCTGCGCGCTCGCTCGCTCA
CTGAGGCCGGGCGACCAAAGGTCGCCCGACGCCCGGGCTTTGCCCGGGCGGCCTCAGTGAGCGAGCGAGC
GCGCAGCTGCCTGCAGGGGCGCCTGATGCGGTATTTTCTCCTTACGCATCTGTGCGGTATTTCACACCGC
ATA
[142 nt withheld, positions 5534-5675]
C
[141 nt withheld, positions 5677-5817]
CCTTTGACGTTGGAGTCCACGTTCTTT
[37 nt withheld, positions 5845-5881]
ACCCTATCTCGGGCTATTCTTTTGATTTATAAGGGATTTTGCCGATTTCGGCCTATTGGTTAAAAAATGA
GCTGATTTAACAAAAATTTAACGCGAATTTTAACAAAATATTAACGTTTACAATTTTATGGTGCACTCTC
AGTACAATCTGCTCTGATGCCGCATAGTTAAGCCAGCCCCGACACCCGCCAACACCCGCTGACGCGCCCT
GACGGGCTTGTCTGCTCCCGGCATCCGCTTACAGACAAGCTGTGACCGTCTCCGGGAGCTGCATGTGTCA
GAGGTTTTCACCGTCATCACCGAAACGCGCGAGACGAAAGGGCCTCGTGATACGCCTATTTTTATAGGTT
AATGTCATGATAATAATGGTTTCTTAGACGTCAGGTGGCACTTTTCGGGGAAATGTGCGCGGAACCCCTA
TTTGTTTATTTTTCTAAATACATTCAAATATGTATCCGCTCATGAGACAATAACCCTGATAAATGCTTCA
ATAATATTGAAAAAGGAAGAGTATGAGTATTCAACATTTCCGTGTCGCCCTTATTCCCTTTTTTGCGGCA
TTTTGCCTTCCTGTTTTTGCTCACCCAGAAACGCTGGTGAAAGTAAAAGATGCTGAAGATCAGTTGGGTG
CACGAGTGGGTTACATCGAACTGGATCTCAACAGCGGTAAGATCCTTGAGAGTTTTCGCCCCGAAGAACG
TTTTCCAATGATGAGCACTTTTAAAGTTCTGCTATGTGGCGCGGTATTATCCCGTATTGACGCCGGGCAA
GAGCAACTCGGTCGCCGCATACACTATTCTCAGAATGACTTGGTTGAGTACTCACCAGTCACAGAAAAGC
ATCTTACGGATGGCATGACAGTAAGAGAATTATGCAGTGCTGCCATAACCATGAGTGATAACACTGCGGC
CAACTTACTTCTGACAACGATCGGAGGACCGAAGGAGCTAACCGCTTTTTTGCACAACATGGGGGATCAT
GTAACTCGCCTTGATCGTTGGGAACCGGAGCTGAATGAAGCCATACCAAACGACGAGCGTGACACCACGA
TGCCTGTAGCAATGGCAACAACGTTGCGCAAACTATTAACTGGCGAACTACTTACTCTAGCTTCCCGGCA
ACAATTAATAGACTGGATGGAGGCGGATAAAGTTGCAGGACCACTTCTGCGCTCGGCCCTTCCGGCTGGC
TGGTTTATTGCTGATAAATCTGGAGCCGGTGAGCGTGGAAGCCGCGGTATCATTGCAGCACTGGGGCCAG
ATGGTAAGCCCTCCCGTATCGTAGTTATCTACACGACGGGGAGTCAGGCAACTATGGATGAACGAAATAG
ACAGATCGCTGAGATAGGTGCCTCACTGATTAAGCATTGGTAACTGTCAGACCAAGTTTACTCATATATA
CTTTAGATTGATTTAAAACTTCATTTTTAATTTAAAAGGATCTAGGTGAAGATCCTTTTTGATAATCTCA
TGACCAAAATCCCTTAACGTGAGTTTTCGTTCCACTGAGCGTCAGACCCCGTAGAAAAGATCAAAGGATC
TTCTTGAGATCCTTTTTTTCTGCGCGTAATCTGCTGCTTGCAAACAAAAAAACCACCGCTACCAGCGGTG
GTTTGTTTGCCGGATCAAGAGCTACCAACTCTTTTTCCGAAGGTAACTGGCTTCAGCAGAGCGCAGATAC
CAAATACTGTCCTTCTAGTGTAGCCGTAGTTAGGCCACCACTTCAAGAACTCTGTAGCACCGCCTACATA
CCTCGCTCTGCTAATCCTGTTACCAGTGGCTGCTGCCAGTGGCGATAAGTCGTGTCTTACCGGGTTGGAC
TCAAGACGATAGTTACCGGATAAGGCGCAGCGGTCGGGCTGAACGGGGGGTTCGTGCACACAGCCCAGCT
TGGAGCGAACGACCTACACCGAACTGAGATACCTACAGCGTGAGCTATGAGAAAGCGCCACGCTTCCCGA
AGGGAGAAAGGCGGACAGGTATCCGGTAAGCGGCAGGGTCGGAACAGGAGAGCGCACGAGGGAGCTTCCA
GGGGGAAACGCCTGGTATCTTTATAGTCCTGTCGGGTTTCGCCACCTCTGACTTGAGCGTCGATTTTTGT
GATGCTCGTCAGGGGGGCGGAGCCTATGGAAAAACGCCAGCAACGCGGCCTTTTTACGGTTCCTGGCCTT
TTGCTGGCCTTTTGCTCACATGTGAGGGCCTATTTCCCATGATTCCTTCATATTTGCATATACGATACAA
GGCTGTTAGAGAGATAATTGGAATTAATTTGACTGTAAACACAAAGATATTAGTACAAAATACGTGACGT
AGAAAGTAATAATTTCTTGGGTAGTTTGCAGTTTTAAAATTATGTTTTAAAATGGACTATCATATGCTTA
CCGTAACTTGAAAGTATTTCGATTTCTTGGCTTTATATATCTTGTGGAAAGGACGAAACACCGGGTCTTC
GAGAAGACCTGTTTTAGAGCTAGAAATAGCAAGTTAAAATAAGGCTAGTCCGTTATCAACTTGAAAAAGT
GGCACCGAGTCGGTGCTTTTTTGTTTTAGAGCTAGAAATAGCAAGTTAAAATAAGGCTAGTCCGTTTTTA
GCGCGTGCGCCAATTCTGCAGACAAATGGCTCTAGAGACCGGCGCCGCTACAGGGCGCGTCCCATTCGCC
ATTCAGGCTGCGCAACTGTTGGGAAGGGCGATCGGTGCGGGCCTCTTCGCTATTACGCCAGCTGGCGAAA
GGGGGATGTGCTGCAAGGCGATTAAGTTGGGTAACGCCAGGGTTTTCCCAGTCACGACGTTGTAAAACGA
CGGCCAGTGAGCGCGCGTAATACGACTCACTATAGGGCGAATTGGGTACCGGGCCCCCCCTCGAGGTCCT
CCAGCTTTTGTTCCCTTTAGTGAGGGTTAATTGCGCGCTTGGCGTAATCATGGTCATAGCTGTTTCCTGT
GTGAAATTGTTATCCGCTCACAATTCCACACAACATACGAGCCGGAAGCATAAAGTGTAAAGCCTGGGGT
GCCTAATGAGTGAGCTAACTCACATTAATTGCGTTGCGCTCACTGCCCGCTTTCCACCGGTGGTCTCTAG
Features (pLannotate 1.2.2; 26 found; start..end, strand, type, name):
      8..293     +  enhancer       CMV enhancer: human cytomegalovirus immediate early enhancer; contains an 18-bp deletion relative to the standard CMV enhancer
    295..572     +  promoter       chicken β-actin promoter: No description available
    573..801     +  intron         hybrid intron: hybrid between chicken β-actin (CBA) and minute virus of mice (MMV) introns (Gray et al., 2011)
    939..2540    +  CDS            Cas9(N): N-terminal portion of Streptococcus pyogenes Cas9 (Zetsche et al., 2015)
   2541..5039    +  CDS            Cas9(C): C-terminal portion of Streptococcus pyogenes Cas9 (Zetsche et al., 2015)
   5040..5087    +  CDS            nucleoplasmin NLS: bipartite nuclear localization signal from nucleoplasmin
   5121..5232    +  polyA_signal   bGH poly(A) signal: bovine growth hormone polyadenylation signal
   5337..5477    +  repeat_region  AAV2 ITR: inverted terminal repeat of adeno-associated virus serotype 2 inverted
   5482..5533    -  misc_feature   bom (fragment): basis of mobility region from pBR322
   5552..5932    +  rep_origin     M13 ori (sequence partly withheld): M13 bacteriophage origin of replication; arrow indicates direction of (+) strand synthesis
   6008..6057    -  misc_feature   bom (fragment): basis of mobility region from pBR322
   6159..6194    -  CDS            rop (fragment): Rop protein, which maintains plasmids at low copy number; rop
   6289..6393    +  promoter       AmpR promoter: bla
   6394..7254    +  CDS            AmpR: β-lactamase; bla; confers resistance to ampicillin, carbenicillin, and related antibiotics
   7425..8013    +  rep_origin     ori: high-copy-number ColE1/pMB1/pBR322/pUC origin of replication
   8075..8315    +  promoter       U6 promoter: RNA polymerase III promoter for human U6 snRNA
   8342..8417    +  misc_RNA       gRNA scaffold: guide RNA scaffold for the Streptococcus pyogenes CRISPR/Cas9 system
   8424..8467    +  misc_RNA       gRNA scaffold (fragment): guide RNA scaffold for the Streptococcus pyogenes CRISPR/Cas9 system
   8513..8531    -  rep_origin     f1 ori (fragment): f1 bacteriophage origin of replication; arrow indicates direction of (+) strand synthesis
   8536..8691    -  CDS            lacZα (fragment): LacZα fragment of β-galactosidase; lacZ fragment
   8699..8717    +  promoter       T7 promoter: promoter for bacteriophage T7 RNA polymerase
   8726..8749    -  misc_feature   MCS (fragment): pBluescript multiple cloning site
   8765..8783    -  promoter       T3 promoter: promoter for bacteriophage T3 RNA polymerase
   8828..8844    -  protein_bind   lac operator: The lac repressor binds to the lac operator to inhibit transcription in E. coli. This inhibition can be relieved by adding lactose or isopropyl-β-D-thiogalactopyranoside (IPTG). lac repressor encoded by lacI
   8852..8882    -  promoter       lac promoter: promoter for the E. coli lac operon
   8897..8918    -  protein_bind   CAP binding site: CAP binding activates transcription in the presence of cAMP. E. coli catabolite activator protein
