[The description below was written by a language model from this plasmid's Addgene catalogue record and pLannotate feature annotations shown in this document.]
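Description:
pX330A-1x5 is a mammalian expression CRISPR plasmid that carries both a Cas9 nuclease cassette and a guide RNA cassette on one pUC-type backbone. It is maintained at high copy in E. coli through the ColE1/pUC origin and selected with ampicillin via the β-lactamase gene. An M13/f1 phage origin, a single annotated AAV2 ITR and small bom and rop fragments are also present as backbone remnants. Part of the plasmid derives from an earlier Cas9/gRNA vector made by another laboratory.

The main payload is human codon-optimised Streptococcus pyogenes Cas9, annotated as contiguous N- and C-terminal portions that together form the full-length nuclease. It is driven by the CBh promoter, seen in the feature table as a CMV enhancer, chicken β-actin promoter and hybrid CBA/MVM intron, and is terminated by the bovine growth hormone polyadenylation signal. The catalogue lists an N-terminal 3xFLAG tag for detection, although the annotation does not mark it, and a bipartite nucleoplasmin nuclear localisation signal follows the coding sequence to direct the protein to the nucleus. Separately, a human U6 RNA polymerase III promoter sits upstream of the S. pyogenes gRNA scaffold, so a targeting spacer placed between them would be expressed as a single guide RNA.

Immediately downstream of this cassette lie a partial second scaffold and a pBluescript-derived segment containing a lacZα fragment, lac promoter and operator, MCS fragment and flanking T7 and T3 promoters. The record does not explain this region's role. The associated publication describes an all-in-one vector system for multiplex genome engineering in human cells, which fits a design meant to accept additional guide cassettes, but the assembly scheme and the meaning of the "1x5" suffix are not given.
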