Addgene plasmid #58769: pX330A-1x5
Purpose: Expresses Cas9 nuclease and gRNA
Depositing lab: Takashi Yamamoto. Depositing organization: Hiroshima University. Publication: Multiplex genome engineering in human cells using all-in-one CRISPR/Cas9 vector system. Sakuma T, Nishikawa A, Kume S, Chayama K, Yamamoto T. Sci Rep. 2014 Jun 23;4:5400. doi: 10.1038/srep05400. PubMed 24954249.
Backbone
  Vector backbone: pUC ori vector
  Vector type: Mammalian Expression, CRISPR
Growth in bacteria
  Bacterial resistance: Ampicillin, 100 μg/mL
  Growth temperature: 37°C
  Growth strain: Stbl3
  Copy number: High Copy
Gene/Insert
  Gene/Insert name: humanized S. pyogenes Cas9 nuclease (alt names: SpCas9; hSpCas9)
  Species: S. pyogenes
  Insert size (bp): 4272
  Promoter: CBh
  Tag / fusion protein: 3xFLAG (N terminal on insert)
  Cloning method: Unknown
  Sequencing primers: 5′ T7 (TAATACGACTCACTATAGGG); 3′ T3 (GCAATTAACCCTCACTAAAGG)
Resource information
  A portion of this plasmid was derived from a plasmid made by: Feng Zhang
Terms and licenses: Academic/Nonprofit Terms; Industry Terms: Not Available to Industry
How to cite: pX330A-1x5 was a gift from Takashi Yamamoto (Addgene plasmid # 58769 ; http://n2t.net/addgene:58769 ; RRID:Addgene_58769)
