>Addgene plasmid #58769 | pX330A-1x5 | addgene partial sequence | sequence record 92952 | pCBhProF2 5'-agggtttaagggatggttgg-3'
AGGACCACGACGGAGACTACAAGGATCATGATATTGATTACAAAGACGATGACGATAAGATGGCCCCAAA
GAAGAAGCGGAAGGTCGGTATCCACGGAGTCCCAGCAGCCGACAAGAAGTACAGCATCGGCCTGGACATC
GGCACCAACTCTGTGGGCTGGGCCGTGATCACCGACGAGTACAAGGTGCCCAGCAAGAAATTCAAGGTGC
TGGGCAACACCGACCGGCACAGCATCAAGAAGAACCTGATCGGAGCCCTGCTGTTCGACAGCGGCGAAAC
AGCCGAGGCCACCCGGCTGAAGAGAACCGCCAGAAGAAGATACACCAGACGGAAGAACCGGATCTGCTAT
CTGCAAGAGATCTTCAGCAACGAGATGGCCAAGGTGGACGACAGCTTCTTCCACAGACTGGAAGAGTCCT
TCCTGGTGGAAGAGGATAAGAAGCACGAGCGGCACCCCATCTTCGGC
