>Addgene plasmid #58769 | pX330A-1x5 | addgene partial sequence | sequence record 96415 | LacZ-F2 5'-cctcttcgctattacgccag-3'
ACGCCAGGGTTTTCCCAGTCACGACGTTGTAAAACGACGGCCAGTGAGCGCGCGTAATACGACTCACTAT
AGGGCGAATTGGGTACCGGGCCCCCCCTCGAGGTCCTCCAGCTTTTGTTCCCTTTAGTGAGGGTTAATTG
CGCGCTTGGCGTAATCATGGTCATAGCTGTTTCCTGTGTGAAATTGTTATCCGCTCACAATTCCACACAA
CATACGAGCCGGAAGCATAAAGTGTAAAGCCTGGGGTGCCTAATGAGTGAGCTAACTCACATTAATTGCG
TTGCGCTCACTGCCCGCTTTCCACCGGTGGTCTCTAGAGGTACCCGTTACATAACTTACGGTAAATGGCC
CGCCTGGCTGACCGCCCAACGACCCCCGCCCATTGACGTCAATAGTAACGCCAATAGGGACTTTCCATTG
ACGTCAATGGGTGGAGTATTTACGGTAAACTGCCCACTTGGCAGTACATCAAGTGTATCATATGC
