>Addgene plasmid #58769 | pX330A-1x5 | addgene partial sequence | sequence record 96416 | CAGenhancer-F 5'-GGGCGTACTTGGCATATGAT-3'
CAATGGGCGGGGGTCGTTGGGCGGTCAGCCAGGCGGGCCATTTACCGTAAGTTATGTAACGGGTACCTCT
AGAGACCACCGGTGGAAAGCGGGCAGTGAGCGCAACGCAATTAATGTGAGTTAGCTCACTCATTAGGCAC
CCCAGGCTTTACACTTTATGCTTCCGGCTCGTATGTTGTGTGGAATTGTGAGCGGATAACAATTTCACAC
AGGAAACAGCTATGACCATGATTACGCCAAGCGCGCAATTAACCCTCACTAAAGGGAACAAAAGCTGGAG
GACCTCGAGGGGGGGCCCGGTACCCAATTCGCCCTATAGTGAGTCGTATTACGCGCGCTCACTGGCCGTC
GTTTTACAACG
